LOCUS       Exported 2728 bp ds-DNA circular SYN 13-MAY-2021
DEFINITION  Cloning Module.
ACCESSION   .
VERSION     .
KEYWORDS    pUG-136
SOURCE      synthetic DNA construct
  ORGANISM  synthetic DNA construct
REFERENCE   1 (bases 1 to 2728)
  AUTHORS   Kowarschik K, Hoehenwarter W, Marillonnet S, Trujillo M
  TITLE     UbiGate: a synthetic biology toolbox to analyse ubiquitination.
  JOURNAL   New Phytol. 2018 Mar;217(4):1749-1763. doi: 10.1111/nph.14900. Epub
            2017 Nov 30.
  PUBMED    29194629
REFERENCE   2 (bases 1 to 2728)
  AUTHORS   .
  TITLE     Direct Submission
  JOURNAL   Exported May 13, 2021 from SnapGene Server 1.1.58
            http://www.snapgene.com
FEATURES             Location/Qualifiers
     source          1..2728
                     /organism="synthetic DNA construct"
                     /mol_type="other DNA"
     primer_bind     complement(24..42)
                     /label=pBRforEco
                     /note="pBR322 vectors, upsteam of EcoRI site, forward
                     primer"
     promoter        110..214
                     /gene="bla"
                     /label=AmpR promoter
     CDS             434..1225
                     /codon_start=1
                     /gene="aadA"
                     /product="aminoglycoside adenylyltransferase (Murphy,
                     1985)"
                     /label=SmR
                     /note="confers resistance to spectinomycin and
                     streptomycin"
                     /translation="MREAVIAEVSTQLSEVVGVIERHLEPTLLAVHLYGSAVDGGLKPH
                     SDIDLLVTVTVRLDETTRRALINDLLETSASPGESEILRAVEVTIVVHDDIIPWRYPAK
                     RELQFGEWQRNDILAGIFEPATIDIDLAILLTKAREHSVALVGPAAEELFDPVPEQDLF
                     EALNETLTLWNSPPDWAGDERNVVLTLSRIWYSAVTGKIAPKDVAADWAMERLPAQYQP
                     VILEARQAYLGQEEDRLASRADQLEEFVHYVKGEITKVVGK"
     rep_origin      1396..1984
                     /direction=RIGHT
                     /label=ori
                     /note="high-copy-number ColE1/pMB1/pBR322/pUC origin of
                     replication"
     primer_bind     1885..1904
                     /label=pBR322ori-F
                     /note="pBR322 origin, forward primer"
     primer_bind     2138..2155
                     /label=L4440
                     /note="L4440 vector, forward primer"
ORIGIN
        1 gtggctcttc agtggacgaa agggcctcgt gatacgccta tttttatagg ttaatgtcat
       61 gataataatg gtttcttaga cgtcaggtgg cacttttcgg ggaaatgtgc gcggaacccc
      121 tatttgttta tttttctaaa tacattcaaa tatgtatccg ctcatgagac aataaccctg
      181 ataaatgctt caataatatt gaaaaaggaa gagtatgcgc tcacgcaact ggtccagaac
      241 cttgaccgaa cgcagcggtg gtaacggcgc agtggcggtt ttcatggctt gttatgactg
      301 tttttttggg gtacagtcta tgcctcgggc atccaagcag caagcgcgtt acgccgtggg
      361 tcgatgtttg atgttatgga gcagcaacga tgttacgcag cagggcagtc gccctaaaac
      421 aaagttaaac atcatgaggg aagcggtgat cgccgaagta tcgactcaac tatcagaggt
      481 agttggcgtc atcgagcgcc atctcgaacc gacgttgctg gccgtacatt tgtacggctc
      541 cgcagtggat ggcggcctga agccacacag cgatattgat ttgctggtta cggtgaccgt
      601 aaggcttgat gaaacaacgc ggcgagcttt gatcaacgac cttttggaaa cttcggcttc
      661 ccctggagag agcgagattc tccgcgctgt agaagtcacc attgttgtgc acgacgacat
      721 cattccgtgg cgttatccag ctaagcgcga actgcaattt ggagaatggc agcgcaatga
      781 cattcttgca ggtatcttcg agccagccac gatcgacatt gatctggcta tcttgctgac
      841 aaaagcaaga gaacatagcg ttgccttggt aggtccagcg gcggaggaac tctttgatcc
      901 ggttcctgaa caggatctat ttgaggcgct aaatgaaacc ttaacgctat ggaactcgcc
      961 gcccgactgg gctggcgatg agcgaaatgt agtgcttacg ttgtcccgca tttggtacag
     1021 cgcagtaacc ggcaaaatcg cgccgaagga tgtcgctgcc gactgggcaa tggagcgcct
     1081 gccggcccag tatcagcccg tcatacttga agctagacag gcttatcttg gacaagaaga
     1141 agatcgcttg gcctcgcgcg cagatcagtt ggaagaattt gtccattacg taaaaggcga
     1201 gatcaccaag gtagtcggca aataactgtc agaccaagtt tactcatata tactttagat
     1261 tgatttaaaa cttcattttt aatttaaaag gatctaggtg aagatccttt ttgataatct
     1321 catgaccaaa atcccttaac gtgagttttc gttccactga gcgtcagacc ccgtagaaaa
     1381 gatcaaagga tcttcttgag atcctttttt tctgcgcgta atctgctgct tgcaaacaaa
     1441 aaaaccaccg ctaccagcgg tggtttgttt gccggatcaa gagctaccaa ctctttttcc
     1501 gaaggtaact ggcttcagca gagcgcagat accaaatact gtccttctag tgtagccgta
     1561 gttaggccac cacttcaaga actctgtagc accgcctaca tacctcgctc tgctaatcct
     1621 gttaccagtg gctgctgcca gtggcgataa gtcgtgtctt accgggttgg actcaagacg
     1681 atagttaccg gataaggcgc agcggtcggg ctgaacgggg ggttcgtgca cacagcccag
     1741 cttggagcga acgacctaca ccgaactgag atacctacag cgtgagctat gagaaagcgc
     1801 cacgcttccc gaagggagaa aggcggacag gtatccggta agcggcaggg tcggaacagg
     1861 agagcgcacg agggagcttc cagggggaaa cgcctggtat ctttatagtc ctgtcgggtt
     1921 tcgccacctc tgacttgagc gtcgattttt gtgatgctcg tcaggggggc ggagcctatg
     1981 gaaaaacgcc agcaacgcgg cctttttacg gttcctggcc ttttgctggc cttttgctca
     2041 catgttcttt cctgcgttat cccctgattc tgtggataac cgtattaccg cctttgagtg
     2101 agctgatacc gctcgccgca gccgaacgac cgagcgcagc gagtcagtga gcgaggaagc
     2161 ggaagagcgc ccaatacgca aaccgcctct ccccgcgcgt tggccgattc attaatcact
     2221 ctgtggtctc aaatgggttc ggaagaagag aaggtcgttg ttcccagaaa ctttagatta
     2281 ttggaagagc tagaaagagg tgagaaagga attggagatg ggacagtgag ttatggaatg
     2341 gatgatgctg atgatatttt gatgcaatct tggactggta ccattcttgg tcctcataat
     2401 actgcgtatg aagggaaaat ctttcagctg aagctattct gtggaaagga ttatccggaa
     2461 agtccaccta ctgtgaggtt tcagagtcgt ataaacatgg cttgtgtcaa tcctgagaat
     2521 ggagtggttg atccgagtca cttccctatg ctttccaact ggagaagaga attcacaatg
     2581 gaggatctac tgattcagct taaaaaagaa atgatgtcat cgcagaaccg caagttagct
     2641 caacccttgg aaggtaatga ggaaggcagg acagacccaa agggactagt ggtgaaatgt
     2701 tgcgtgatgt gagctttgag accacgaa
//
