>Addgene plasmid #104704 | pUG-136 | addgene full sequence | sequence record 206207 | Addgene NGS Result
ATAACCGTATTACCGCCTTTGAGTGAGCTGATACCGCTCGCCGCAGCCGAACGACCGAGCGCAGCGAGTC
AGTGAGCGAGGAAGCGGAAGAGCGCCCAATACGCAAACCGCCTCTCCCCGCGCGTTGGCCGATTCATTAA
TCACTCTGTGGTCTCAAATGGGTTCGGAAGAAGAGAAGGTCGTTGTTCCCAGAAACTTTAGATTATTGGA
AGAGCTAGAAAGAGGTGAGAAAGGAATTGGAGATGGGACAGTGAGTTATGGAATGGATGATGCTGATGAT
ATTTTGATGCAATCTTGGACTGGTACCATTCTTGGTCCTCATAATACTGCGTATGAAGGGAAAATCTTTC
AGCTGAAGCTATTCTGTGGAAAGGATTATCCGGAAAGTCCACCTACTGTGAGGTTTCAGAGTCGTATAAA
CATGGCTTGTGTCAATCCTGAGAATGGAGTGGTTGATCCGAGTCACTTCCCTATGCTTTCCAACTGGAGA
AGAGAATTCACAATGGAGGATCTACTGATTCAGCTTAAAAAAGAAATGATGTCATCGCAGAACCGCAAGT
TAGCTCAACCCTTGGAAGGTAATGAGGAAGGCAGGACAGACCCAAAGGGACTAGTGGTGAAATGTTGCGT
GATGTGAGCTTTGAGACCACGAAGTGGCTCTTCAGTGGACGAAAGGGCCTCGTGATACGCCTATTTTTAT
AGGTTAATGTCATGATAATAATGGTTTCTTAGACGTCAGGTGGCACTTTTCGGGGAAATGTGCGCGGAAC
CCCTATTTGTTTATTTTTCTAAATACATTCAAATATGTATCCGCTCATGAGACAATAACCCTGATAAATG
CTTCAATAATATTGAAAAAGGAAGAGTATGCGCTCACGCAACTGGTCCAGAACCTTGACCGAACGCAGCG
GTGGTAACGGCGCAGTGGCGGTTTTCATGGCTTGTTATGACTGTTTTTTTTTGGGGTACAGTCTATGCCT
CGGGCATCCAAGCAGCAAGCGCGTTACGCCGTGGGTCGATGTTTGATGTTATGGAGCAGCAACGATGTTA
CGCAGCAGGGCAGTCGCCCTAAAACAAAGTTAAACATCATGAGGGAAGCGGTGATCGCCGAAGTATCGAC
TCAACTATCAGAGGTAGTTGGCGTCATCGAGCGCCATCTCGAACCGACGTTGCTGGCCGTACATTTGTAC
GGCTCCGCAGTGGATGGCGGCCTGAAGCCACACAGCGATATTGATTTGCTGGTTACGGTGACCGTAAGGC
TTGATGAAACAACGCGGCGAGCTTTGATCAACGACCTTTTGGAAACTTCGGCTTCCCCTGGAGAGAGCGA
GATTCTCCGCGCTGTAGAAGTCACCATTGTTGTGCACGACGACATCATTCCGTGGCGTTATCCAGCTAAG
CGCGAACTGCAATTTGGAGAATGGCAGCGCAATGACATTCTTGCAGGTATCTTCGAGCCAGCCACGATCG
ACATTGATCTGGCTATCTTGCTGACAAAAGCAAGAGAACATAGCGTTGCCTTGGTAGGTCCAGCGGCGGA
GGAACTCTTTGATCCGGTTCCTGAACAGGATCTATTTGAGGCGCTAAATGAAACCTTAACGCTATGGAAC
TCGCCGCCCGACTGGGCTGGCGATGAGCGAAATGTAGTGCTTACGTTGTCCCGCATTTGGTACAGCGCAG
TAACCGGCAAAATCGCGCCGAAGGATGTCGCTGCCGACTGGGCAATGGAGCGCCTGCCGGCCCAGTATCA
GCCCGTCATACTTGAAGCTAGACAGGCTTATCTTGGACAAGAAGAAGATCGCTTGGCCTCGCGCGCAGAT
CAGTTGGAAGAATTTGTCCATTACGTAAAAGGCGAGATCACCAAGGTAGTCGGCAAATAACTGTCAGACC
AAGTTTACTCATATATACTTTAGATTGATTTAAAACTTCATTTTTAATTTAAAAGGATCTAGGTGAAGAT
CCTTTTTGATAATCTCATGACCAAAATCCCTTAACGTGAGTTTTCGTTCCACTGAGCGTCAGACCCCGTA
GAAAAGATCAAAGGATCTTCTTGAGATCCTTTTTTTCTGCGCGTAATCTGCTGCTTGCAAACAAAAAAAC
CACCGCTACCAGCGGTGGTTTGTTTGCCGGATCAAGAGCTACCAACTCTTTTTCCGAAGGTAACTGGCTT
CAGCAGAGCGCAGATACCAAATACTGTTCTTCTAGTGTAGCCGTAGTTAGGCCACCACTTCAAGAACTCT
GTAGCACCGCCTACATACCTCGCTCTGCTAATCCTGTTACCAGTGGCTGCTGCCAGTGGCGATAAGTCGT
GTCTTACCGGGTTGGACTCAAGACGATAGTTACCGGATAAGGCGCAGCGGTCGGGCTGAACGGGGGGTTC
GTGCACACAGCCCAGCTTGGAGCGAACGACCTACACCGAACTGAGATACCTACAGCGTGAGCTATGAGAA
AGCGCCACGCTTCCCGAAGGGAGAAAGGCGGACAGGTATCCGGTAAGCGGCAGGGTCGGAACAGGAGAGC
GCACGAGGGAGCTTCCAGGGGGAAACGCCTGGTATCTTTATAGTCCTGTCGGGTTTCGCCACCTCTGACT
TGAGCGTCGATTTTTGTGATGCTCGTCAGGGGGGCGGAGCCTATGGAAAAACGCCAGCAACGCGGCCTTT
TTACGGTTCCTGGCCTTTTGCTGGCCTTTTGCTCACATGTTCTTTCCTGCGTTATCCCCTGATTCTGTGG
Features (pLannotate 1.2.2; 8 found; start..end, strand, type, name):
      1..90      +  rep_origin     RSF ori (fragment): Plasmids containing the RSF 1030 origin of replication can be propagated in E. coli cells that contain additional plasmids with compatible origins.
     92..141     +  CDS            lacI (fragment): lac repressor; lacI; The lac repressor binds to the lac operator to inhibit transcription in E. coli. This inhibition can be relieved by adding lactose or isopropyl-β-D-thiogalactopyranoside (IPTG).
    158..634     +  CDS            UEV1B: UEV1B_ARATH - Also known as MMZ2. Experimental evidence at protein level: Swiss-Prot protein existence level 1. Has no ubiquitin ligase activity on its own. The heterodimer with UBC catalyzes the synthesis of non-canonical poly-ubiquitin chains that are linked through 'Lys-63'. This type of poly-ubiquitination does not lead to protein degradation by the proteasome. Mediates transcriptional activation of target genes. May play a role in the control of progress through the cell cycle and differentiation. May play a role in the error-free DNA repair pathway and contributes to the survival of cell
    763..867     +  promoter       AmpR promoter: bla
    858..938     -  CDS            int (fragment): INT2_ECOLX - Protein inferred from homology: Swiss-Prot protein existence level 3. Putative integrase believed to be involved in the insertion of antibiotic resistance genes into plasmids and transposons. From Escherichia coli.
   1026..1082    +  CDS            GmR (fragment): gentamycin acetyltransferase; aacC1; confers resistance to gentamycin
   1089..1877    +  CDS            aadA: S3AD_ECOLX - Experimental evidence at protein level: Swiss-Prot protein existence level 1. Mediates bacterial resistance to the antibiotics streptomycin and spectinomycin. From Escherichia coli.
   2051..2639    +  rep_origin     ori: high-copy-number ColE1/pMB1/pBR322/pUC origin of replication
