[The description below was written by a language model from this plasmid's Addgene catalogue record, the feature table of its GenBank file and pLannotate feature annotations shown in this document.]
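Description:
pUG-136 is a Level 0 cloning module from the UbiGate toolbox, a Golden Gate/MoClo-style synthetic biology kit built for analysing ubiquitination. It is based on the small pICH41308 backbone and is maintained in E. coli through a high-copy ColE1/pUC-type origin. Selection relies on the aadA aminoglycoside adenylyltransferase gene, which confers spectinomycin (and streptomycin) resistance; an AmpR (bla) promoter lies upstream of it. The full plasmid is about 2.7 kb. The automated annotation also reports short fragments resembling an RSF origin, lacI, an integrase and a gentamicin resistance gene. These are only partial matches, most likely backbone remnants or sequence left around the resistance cassette, and not working parts.

The insert is the roughly 480 bp coding sequence of Arabidopsis thaliana MMZ2/UEV1B (AT1G70660), a ubiquitin E2 variant. The protein has no ligase activity of its own, but as a heterodimer with a UBC-type E2 enzyme it catalyses the assembly of Lys63-linked polyubiquitin chains, a non-proteolytic modification associated with error-free DNA damage tolerance. The fragment was cloned through BpiI sites that were destroyed in the process. According to the depositor, it can be released with BsaI and moved into a Level 1 vector. No promoter, terminator or tag for expressing the insert is annotated or recorded, so the plasmid appears to be a storage and donor module, not an expression construct. Regulatory elements and any fusion partners would be supplied by other modules when the transcription unit is assembled. The GenBank feature table annotates only backbone elements, whereas the sequence-derived annotation locates the UEV1B open reading frame.
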