Addgene plasmid #104704: pUG-136
Purpose: Cloning Module
Depositing lab: Marco Trujillo. Depositing organization: Leibniz Institute of Plant Biochemistry (IPB). Publication: UbiGate: a synthetic biology toolbox to analyse ubiquitination. Kowarschik K, Hoehenwarter W, Marillonnet S, Trujillo M. New Phytol. 2018 Mar;217(4):1749-1763. doi: 10.1111/nph.14900. Epub 2017 Nov 30. PubMed 29194629.
Backbone
  Vector backbone: pICH41308
  Backbone manufacturer: self-made
  Backbone size w/o insert (bp): 2251
  Vector type: Synthetic Biology
Growth in bacteria
  Bacterial resistance: Spectinomycin, 50 μg/mL
  Growth temperature: 37°C
  Growth strain: DH5alpha
  Copy number: High Copy
Gene/Insert
  Gene/Insert name: MMZ2/UEV1B (alt name: AT1G70660)
  Species: A. thaliana (mustard weed)
  Insert size (bp): 485
  Entrez Gene: MMZ2 (a.k.a. F5A18.16, F5A18_16, MMS ZWEI HOMOLOGE 2, MMZ2, UBIQUITIN E2 VARIANT 1B, UEV1B)
  Cloning method: Restriction Enzyme; 5′ cloning site BpiI (destroyed during cloning); 3′ cloning site BpiI (destroyed during cloning)
  Sequencing primers: 5′ moclof, agcgaggaagcggaagagcg; 3′ moclor, gccacctgacgtctaagaaacc
Terms and licenses: Academic/Nonprofit Terms; Industry Terms: Not Available to Industry
Depositor comments: release insert with BsaI and clone to Level 1 cloning vector
How to cite: pUG-136 was a gift from Marco Trujillo (Addgene plasmid # 104704 ; http://n2t.net/addgene:104704 ; RRID:Addgene_104704)
